>Addgene plasmid #65423 | RhoC FLARE.sc mCer, mVenus - DN | addgene partial sequence | sequence record 118120 | mVenus-R 5'-cgaagcactgcaggccgtagc-3'
AGGGCGAGGGGGCAGGCAGGGCGCTGCCGGTGGTGCAGATCAACTTCAGGGTCAGCTTGCCGTAGGTGGC
ATCGCCCTCGCCCTCGCCGGACACGCTGAACTTGTGGCCGTTTACGTCGCCGTCCAGCTCGACCAGGATG
GGCACCACCCCGGTGAACAGCTCCTCGCCCTTGCTCACCATTGCGGCCGCAGATCCACCTTTAGTAGAAC
CTTCACCAGAACCAGGTTTACCAGAACCAGAAGTAGATCCACCTTTAGTAGAACCTTCACCAGAACCAGG
TTTACCAGAACCAGAAGTAGATCCACCTTTAGTAGAACCTTCACCAGAACCAGGTTTACCAGAACCAGAA
GTAGATCCACCTTTAGTAGAACCTTCACCAGAACCAGGTTTACCAGAACCAGAAGTTAAGCTTTTGTACA
GCTCGTCCATGCCGAGAGTGATCCCGGCGGCGGTCACGAACTCCAGCAGGACCATGTGATCGCGCTTCTC
GTTGGGGTCTTTGCTCAGCTTGGACTGGGTGCTCAGGTAGTGGTTGTCGGGCAGCAGCACGGGGCCGTCG
CCGATGGGGGTGTTCTGCTGGTAGTGGTCGGCGAGCTGCACGCTGCCGTCCTCGATGTTGTGGCGGATCT
TGAAGTTGGCCTTGATGCCGTTCTTCTGCTTGTCGGCGGTGATATAGACGTTGTCGCTGATGGCGTTGTA
CTCCAGCTTGTGCCCCAGGATGTTGCCGTCCTCCTTGAAGTCGATGCCCTTCAGCTCGATGCGGTTCACC
AGGGTGTCGCCCTCGAACTTCACCTCGGCGCGGGTCTTGTAGTTGCCGTCGTCCTTGAAGAAGATGGTGC
GCTCCTGGACGTAGCCTTCGGGCATGGCGGACTTGAAGAAGTCGTGCTGCTTCATGTGGTCGGGGTAGCG
GGCGAAGCACTGCACGCCCCAGGTCAGGGTGGTCACGAGGGTGGGCCAGGGCACGGGCAGCTTG
