>Addgene plasmid #65423 | RhoC FLARE.sc mCer, mVenus - DN | addgene partial sequence | sequence record 118123 | CMV-F 5'-CGCAAATGGGCGGTAGGCGTG-3'
GCGAGTCGTTAGTGAACCGTCAGATCACTAGATGCTTTATTGCGGTAGTTTATCACAGTTAAATTGCTAA
CGCCAGTCTCGAACTTAACGTGCAGAAGTTGGTCGTGAGGCACTGGGCAGGTAAGTATCGGGCCCTTTGT
GCGGGGGGAGCGGCTCGGGGCTGTCCGCGGGGGGACGGCTGCCTTCGGGGGGGACGGGGCAGGGCGGGGT
TCGGCTTCTGGCGTGTGACCGGCGGCTCTAGAGCCTCTGCTAACCATGTTCATGCCTTCTTCTTTTTCCT
ACAGCTCCTGGGCAACGTGCTGGTTATTGTGCTGTCTCATCATTTTGGCAAAGAATTGGATCGGACCGAA
ATTAATACGACTCACTATAGGGGAATTGTGAGCGGATAACAATTCCCCGGAGTTAATCCGGGACCTTTAA
TTCAACCCAACACAATATATTATAGTTAAATAAGAATTATTATCAAATCATTTGTATATTAATTAAAATA
CTATACTGTAAATTACATTTTATTTACAATCAAAGGAGATATACCATGGCGCGAGGCCTTCTGGAAGAAC
AGTATTTTGAATTGACGCAAGAAAGCAAGAAAGCTGCTTCAAGAAATAGACAAGAGATTACAGATAAAGA
TCACACTGTTAGTCGGCTTGAAGAAGCAAACAGCATGCTAACCAAAGATATTGAAATATTAAGAAGAGAG
AATGAAGAGCTAACAGAGAAAATGAAGAAGGCAGAGGAAGAATATAAACTGGAGAAGGAGGAGGAGATCA
GTAATCTTAAGGCTGCCTTTGAAAAGAATATCAACACTGAACGAACCCTTAAAACACAGGCTGTTAACAA
ATTGGCAGAAATAATGAATCGAAAAGATTTTAAAATTGATAGAAAGAAAGCTAATACACAAGATTTGAGA
AAGAAAGAAAAGGAAAATCGAAAGCTGCAACTGGAACTCAACCAAGAAAGAGAGGGATCCGGAATGGTGA
GCAAGGGCGAG
