>Addgene plasmid #65423 | RhoC FLARE.sc mCer, mVenus - DN | addgene partial sequence | sequence record 121415 | Bglob-pA-R 5'-ttttggcagagggaaaaaga-3'
TTGTGAGCCAGGGCATTGGCCACACCAGCCACCACCTTCTGATAGGCAGCCTGCACCTGAGGTTAATCAC
TTAGTGATGGTGATGGTGATGGTGGTGCTCGAGTCAGAGAATGGGACAGCCCCTCCGACGCTTGTTCTTG
CGGACCTGGAGGCCAGCCCGAGTGGCCATCTCAAACACCTCCCGCACTCCCTCCTTGGTCTTGGCTGAGC
ACTCAAGGTAGCCAAAGGCACTGATCCGGTTCGCCATGTCCCGGCCTTCCTCAGACCGAACGGGCTCCTG
CTTCATCTTGGCCAGCTCTCTCCTGGTGTGCTCGTCTTGCCTCAGGTCCTTCTTATTCCCCACCAGGATG
ATGGGCACGTTGGGGCAGAAGTGCTTCACCTCTGGGGTCCACTTCTCAGGAATGTTTTCCAGGCTGTCAG
GGCTGTCGATGGAGAAGCACATGAGGATGACATCAGTGTCCGGGTAGGAGAGAGGCCGCAGTCGATCATA
GTCTTCCTGCCCTGCTGTGTCCCACAGAGCCAGCTCCACCTGCTTGCCGTCCACCTCAATGTCCGCAATA
TAGTTCTCAAAGACAGTAGGGACGTAGACCTCCGGAAACTGATCCTTGCTGAAGACGATGAGGAGGCAGT
TCTTCCCACAGGCACCATCCCCAACGATCACCAGCTTCTTTCGGATTGCAGCCATGGTGAATTCCTTGTA
CAGCTCGTCCATGCCGAGAGTGATCCCGGCGGCGGTCACGAACTCCAGCAGGACCATGTGATCGCGCTTC
TCGTTGGGGTCTTTGCTCAGTTTGGACTGGTAGCTCAGGTAGTGGTTGTCGGGCAGCAGCACGGGGCCGT
CGCCGATGGGGGTGTTCTGCTGGTAGTGGTCGGCGAGCTGCACGCCGCCGTCCTCGATGTTGTGGCGGAT
CTTGAAGTTTGCCTTGATGCCGTTCTTCTGCTTGTCGGCCATGATATAGACGTTGTGGCTGT
