>Addgene plasmid #65423 | RhoC FLARE.sc mCer, mVenus - DN | addgene partial sequence | sequence record 121416 | mVenus-F 5'-ctacctgagctaccagtccaaa-3'
CCAACGAGAAGCGCGATCACATGGTCCTGCTGGAGTTCGTGACCGCCGCCGGGATCACTCTCGGCATGGA
CGAGCTGTACAAGGAATTCACCATGGCTGCAATCCGAAAGAAGCTGGTGATCGTTGGGGATGGTGCCTGT
GGGAAGAACTGCCTCCTCATCGTCTTCAGCAAGGATCAGTTTCCGGAGGTCTACGTCCCTACTGTCTTTG
AGAACTATATTGCGGACATTGAGGTGGACGGCAAGCAGGTGGAGCTGGCTCTGTGGGACACAGCAGGGCA
GGAAGACTATGATCGACTGCGGCCTCTCTCCTACCCGGACACTGATGTCATCCTCATGTGCTTCTCCATC
GACAGCCCTGACAGCCTGGAAAACATTCCTGAGAAGTGGACCCCAGAGGTGAAGCACTTCTGCCCCAACG
TGCCCATCATCCTGGTGGGGAATAAGAAGGACCTGAGGCAAGACGAGCACACCAGGAGAGAGCTGGCCAA
GATGAAGCAGGAGCCCGTTCGGTCTGAGGAAGGCCGGGACATGGCGAACCGGATCAGTGCCTTTGGCTAC
CTTGAGTGCTCAGCCAAGACCAAGGAGGGAGTGCGGGAGGTGTTTGAGATGGCCACTCGGGCTGGCCTCC
AGGTCCGCAAGAACAAGCGTCGGAGGGGCTGTCCCATTCTCTGACTCGAGCACCACCATCACCATCACCA
TCACTAAGTGATTAACCTCAGGTGCAGGCTGCCTATCAGAAGGTGGTGGCTGGTGTGGCCAATGCCCTGG
CTCACAAATACCACTGAGATCGATCTTTTTCCCTCTGCCAAAAATTATGGGGACATCATGAAGCCCCTTG
AGCATCTGACTTCTGGCTAATAAAGGAAATTTATTTTCATTGCAATAGTGTGTTGGAATTTT
