[The description below was written by a language model from this plasmid's Addgene catalogue record.]
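Description:
RhoC FLARE.sc mCer, mVenus - DN is a single-chain, genetically encoded FRET biosensor construct for the small GTPase RhoC, built in the Novagen pTriEx backbone. pTriEx vectors are multi-host expression plasmids, and the record accordingly lists mammalian, bacterial and insect expression as vector types. The plasmid is about 7.8 kb in total (roughly 5.2 kb backbone plus a 2.7 kb insert), is maintained at high copy in E. coli and is selected with ampicillin. The record does not explicitly list the promoters or other regulatory elements. A CMV-forward sequencing primer is given, which suggests a CMV-derived element lies upstream of the insert.

The insert encodes one polypeptide combining four modules: a Rho-binding domain (RBD) from ROCK tagged with mCerulean, and RhoC tagged with mVenus. In this type of design, GTP-loaded RhoC binds the RBD within the same chain. This changes the distance or orientation between the mCerulean donor and the mVenus acceptor, and therefore the FRET signal, so the emission ratio reports RhoC activation in living cells. This version carries the T19N substitution in RhoC, a classic dominant-negative mutation that keeps the GTPase in an inactive state unable to engage its effector domain. The mVenus also carries a recorded T153M change.

The construct therefore serves as the low-FRET negative control for the wild-type RhoC biosensor, helping to define the sensor's dynamic range and confirm that signals depend on RhoC activation. The associated work used the biosensor to compare the activation kinetics of RhoA and RhoC in migrating cells.
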