Addgene plasmid #65423: RhoC FLARE.sc mCer, mVenus - DN
Purpose: RhoC DN biosensor single chain; mCerulean-tagged ROCK-RBD, mVenus-tagged RhoC T19N
Depositing lab: Klaus Hahn. Depositing organization: University of North Carolina at Chapel Hill. Publication: A RhoC biosensor reveals differences in the activation kinetics of RhoA and RhoC in migrating cells. Zawistowski JS, Sabouri-Ghomi M, Danuser G, Hahn KM, Hodgson L. PLoS One. 2013 Nov 5;8(11):e79877. doi: 10.1371/journal.pone.0079877. eCollection 2013. PONE-D-13-18183 PubMed 24224016.
Backbone
  Vector backbone: pTriEx
  Backbone manufacturer: Novagen
  Backbone size w/o insert (bp): 5200
  Total vector size (bp): 7800
  Vector type: Mammalian Expression, Bacterial Expression, Insect Expression
Growth in bacteria
  Bacterial resistance: Ampicillin, 100 μg/mL
  Growth temperature: 37°C
  Growth strain: DH5alpha
  Copy number: High Copy
Gene/Insert
  Gene/Insert name: RBD, mCerulean, mVenus, RhoC
  Insert size (bp): 2688
  Mutation: T153M in mVenus, T19N in RhoC
  Cloning method: Unknown
  Sequencing primers: 5′ CMV-Forward
Terms and licenses: Academic/Nonprofit Terms; Industry Terms: Not Available to Industry
How to cite: RhoC FLARE.sc mCer, mVenus - DN was a gift from Klaus Hahn (Addgene plasmid # 65423 ; http://n2t.net/addgene:65423 ; RRID:Addgene_65423)
